Addgene plasmid #30012: HL 1178 (=HL 862 + pHL 282)
Depositing lab: Han Lim. Depositing organization: University of California, Berkeley. Publication: Disruption of small RNA signaling caused by competition for Hfq. Hussein R, Lim HN. Proc Natl Acad Sci U S A. 2011 Jan 18;108(3):1110-5. doi: 10.1073/pnas.1010082108. Epub 2010 Dec 28. PubMed 21189298.
Backbone
  Vector backbone: ColE (from pZ system) + AmpR
  Backbone manufacturer: Lim Lab (modified from Rolf Lutz and Hermann Bujard, 1997)
  Backbone size w/o insert (bp): 2000
  Vector type: Bacterial Expression, Synthetic Biology
Growth in bacteria
  Bacterial resistance: Ampicillin, 100 μg/mL
  Growth temperature: 37°C
  Growth strain: HL 862
  Copy number: High Copy
Gene/Insert
  Gene/Insert name: pLtetO-1:mCherry, pLlacO-1:ompC::gfp
  Species: E. coli
  Insert size (bp): 2500
  Tag / fusion protein: mCherry, GFP (C terminal on backbone)
  Cloning method: Restriction Enzyme; 5′ cloning site AatII (not destroyed); 3′ cloning site ApaI (not destroyed)
  Sequencing primers: 5′ ctcatgagcggatacat atttgaa; 3′ agctgatacc gctcgccgca gccgaacg
Terms and licenses: Academic/Nonprofit Terms; Industry Terms: Not Available to Industry
Depositor comments: Please note that this plasmid may require a unique bacterial strain, so make sure to confirm that you can also obtain the appropriate growth strain. Please contact us or contact our distributors if you have any questions.
How to cite: HL 1178 (=HL 862 + pHL 282) was a gift from Han Lim (Addgene plasmid # 30012 ; http://n2t.net/addgene:30012 ; RRID:Addgene_30012)
