[The description below was written by a language model from this plasmid's Addgene catalogue record.]
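Description:
HL 1178 is the designation for the bacterial strain HL 862 carrying the plasmid pHL 282, a high-copy bacterial expression and synthetic-biology construct built on a modified pZ-system backbone. The backbone of about 2 kb supplies a ColE-type origin of replication and an ampicillin resistance marker, so the plasmid is maintained in E. coli under ampicillin selection. The record lists HL 862 as the growth strain and notes that a specific host strain may be needed. This probably reflects the need for host-encoded regulators, but the record does not give the strain's genotype.

The insert of about 2.5 kb, cloned between AatII and ApaI sites that both remain intact, contains two independent reporter cassettes. One places mCherry under the PLtetO-1 promoter, a synthetic phage lambda PL derivative with Tet operator sites that is repressed by TetR and induced by tetracycline analogues. The other places an ompC::gfp fusion under PLlacO-1, the equivalent LacI-repressed, IPTG-inducible promoter. In this second cassette, sequence from the E. coli outer membrane porin gene ompC is joined to GFP at its C-terminal end. The record does not say how much of ompC is included.

The associated publication concerns disruption of small RNA signalling through competition for the RNA chaperone Hfq. In that context the ompC::gfp fusion most likely acts as a fluorescent readout of post-transcriptional regulation of an sRNA target. The separately controlled mCherry would then give a second fluorescence channel, perhaps as a reference, although the record does not state its role. No feature table or annotated sequence was provided, so terminators, ribosome binding sites and cassette orientation cannot be described.
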