>Addgene plasmid #30012 | HL 1178 (=HL 862 + pHL 282) | addgene partial sequence | sequence record 35333 | 30012 with mCherry-R
CTCGCCCTCGCCCTCGATCTCGAACTCGTGGCCGTTCACGGAGCCCTCCATGTGCACCTTGAAGCGCATG
AACTCCTTGATGATGGCCATGTTATCCTCCTCGCCCTTGCTCACCATTTTTTTTCCTCCTTACCCGGGAG
TATCTCTATCACTGATAGGGATGTCAATCTCTATCACTGATAGGGAGGATCCTGAGCGGATACATATTTG
AATGTATTTAGAAAAATAAACAAAAGAGTTTGTAGAAACGCAAAAAGGCCATCCGTCAGGATGGCCTTCT
GCTTAATTTGATGCCTGGCAGTTTATGGCGGGCGTCCTGCCCGCCACCCTCCGGGCCGTTGCTTCGCAAC
GTTCAAATCCGCTCCCGGCGGATTTGTCCTACTCAGGAGAGCGTTCACCGACAAACAACAGATAAAACGA
AAGGCCCAGTCTTTCGACTGAGCCTTTCGTTTTATTTGATGCCTGGCAGTTCCCTACTCTCGCATGGGGA
GACCCCACACTACCATCGGCGCTACGGCGTTTCACTTCTGAGTTCGGCATGGGGTCAGGTGGGACCACCG
CGCTACTGCCGCCAGGCAAATTCTGTTTTATCAGACCGCTTCTGCGTTCTGATTTAATCTGTATCAGGCT
GAAAATCTTCTCTCATCCGCCAAAACAGCCAAGCTAGCTTTTATTTGTAGAGCTCATCCATGCCATGTGT
AATCCCAGCAGCTGTTACAAACTCAAGAAGGACCATGTGGTCTCTCTTTTCGTTGGGATCTTTCGAAAGG
GCAGATTGTGTGGACAGG
