>Addgene plasmid #30012 | HL 1178 (=HL 862 + pHL 282) | depositor partial sequence | sequence record 35631 | vector backbone, ColE (from pZ system) + AmpR
CCCGGGGGATCCCATGGTACGCGTGCTAGAGGCATCAAATAAAACGAAAGGCTCAGTCGAAAGACTGGGC
CTTTCGTTTTATCTGTTGTTTGTCGGTGAACGCTCTCCTGAGTAGGACAAATCCGCCGCCCTAGACCTAG
GCGTTCGGCTGCGGCGAGCGGTATCAGCTCACTCAAAGGCGGTAATACGGTTATCCACAGAATCAGGGGA
TAACGCAGGAAAGAACATGTGAGCAAAAGGCCAGCAAAAGGCCAGGAACCGTAAAAAGGCCGCGTTGCTG
GCGTTTTTCCATAGGCTCCGCCCCCCTGACGAGCATCACAAAAATCGACGCTCAAGTCAGAGGTGGCGAA
ACCCGACAGGACTATAAAGATACCAGGCGTTTCCCCCTGGAAGCTCCCTCGTGCGCTCTCCTGTTCCGAC
CCTGCCGCTTACCGGATACCTGTCCGCCTTTCTCCCTTCGGGAAGCGTGGCGCTTTCTCAATGCTCACGC
TGTAGGTATCTCAGTTCGGTGTAGGTCGTTCGCTCCAAGCTGGGCTGTGTGCACGAACCCCCCGTTCAGC
CCGACCGCTGCGCCTTATCCGGTAACTATCGTCTTGAGTCCAACCCGGTAAGACACGACTTATCGCCACT
GGCAGCAGCCACTGGTAACAGGATTAGCAGAGCGAGGTATGTAGGCGGTGCTACAGAGTTCTTGAAGTGG
TGGCCTAACTACGGCTACACTAGAAGGACAGTATTTGGTATCTGCGCTCTGCTGAAGCCAGTTACCTTCG
GAAAAAGAGTTGGTAGCTCTTGATCCGGCAAACAAACCACCGCTGGTAGCGGTGGTTTTTTTGTTTGCAA
GCAGCAGATTACGCGCAGAAAAAAAGGATCTCAAGAAGATCCTTTGATCTTTTCTACGGGGTCTGACGCT
CAGTGGAACGAAAACTCACGTTAAGGGATTTTGGTCATGACTAGTGCTTGGATTCTCACCAATAAAAAAC
GCCCGGCGGCAACCGAGCGTTCTGAACAAATCCAGATGGAGTTCTGAGGTCATTACTGGATCTATCAACA
GGAGTCCAAGCGAGCTCGTAAACTTGGTCTGACAGTTACCAATGCTTAATCAGTGAGGCACCTATCTCAG
CGATCTGTCTATTTCGTTCATCCATAGTTGCCTGACTCCCCGTCGTGTAGATAACTACGATACGGGAGGG
CTTACCATCTGGCCCCAGTGCTGCAATGATACCGCGAGACCCACGCTCACCGGCTCCAGATTTATCAGCA
ATAAACCAGCCAGCCGGAAGGGCCGAGCGCAGAAGTGGTCCTGCAACTTTATCCGCCTCCATCCAGTCTA
TTAATTGTTGCCGGGAAGCTAGAGTAAGTAGTTCGCCAGTTAATAGTTTGCGCAACGTTGTTGCCATTGC
TACAGGCATCGTGGTGTCACGCTCGTCGTTTGGTATGGCTTCATTCAGCTCCGGTTCCCAACGATCAAGG
CGAGTTACATGATCCCCCATGTTGTGCAAAAAAGCGGTTAGCTCCTTCGGTCCTCCGATCGTTGTCAGAA
GTAAGTTGGCCGCAGTGTTATCACTCATGGTTATGGCAGCACTGCATAATTCTCTTACTGTCATGCCATC
CGTAAGATGCTTTTCTGTGACTGGTGAGTACTCAACCAAGTCATTCTGAGAATAGTGTATGCGGCGACCG
AGTTGCTCTTGCCCGGCGTCAATACGGGATAATACCGCGCCACATAGCAGAACTTTAAAAGTGCTCATCA
TTGGAAAACGTTCTTCGGGGCGAAAACTCTCAAGGATCTTACCGCTGTTGAGATCCAGTTCGATGTAACC
CACTCGTGCACCCAACTGATCTTCAGCATCTTTTACTTTCACCAGCGTTTCTGGGTGAGCAAAAACAGGA
AGGCAAAATGCCGCAAAAAAGGGAATAAGGGCGACACGGAAATGTTGAATACTCATACTCTTCCTTTTTC
AATATTATTGAAGCATTTATCAGGGTTATTGTCTCATGAGCGGATACATATTTGAATGTATTTAGAAAAA
TAAACAAATAGGGGTTCCGCGCACATTTCCCCGAAAAGTGCCACCTGACGTC
