>Addgene plasmid #30012 | HL 1178 (=HL 862 + pHL 282) | depositor partial sequence | sequence record 35632 | ompC
TTGCCGACTGATTAATGAGGGTTAATCAGTATGCAGTGGCATAAAAAAGCAAATAAAGGCATATAACAGA
GGGTTAATAACATGAAAGTTAAAGTACTGTCCCTCCTGGTCCCAGCTA
