>Addgene plasmid #30012 | HL 1178 (=HL 862 + pHL 282) | addgene partial sequence | sequence record 36830 | GFP-R 5'-CCATCTAATTCAACAAGAATTGGGACAAC-3'
GAAGTCTTCTCCTTTCGCATGCTAGCTGGGACCAGGAGGGACAGTACTTTAACTTTCATGTTATTAACCC
TCTGTTATATGCCTTTATTTGCTTTTTTATGCCACTGCATACTGATTAACCCTCATTAATCAGTCGGCAA
GTCGACAGTATCTTGTTATCCGCTCACAATGTCAATGTTATCCGCTCACATTTATGACGTCAGGTGGCAC
TTTTCGGGGAAATGTGCGCGGAACCCCTATTTGTTTATTTTTCTAAATACATTCAAATATGTATCCGCTC
ATGAGACAATAACCCTGATAAATGCTTCAATAATATTGAAAAAGGAAGAGTATGAGTATTCAACATTTCC
GTGTCGCCCTTATTCCCTTTTTTGCGGCATTTTGCCTTCCTGTTTTTGCTCACCCAGAAACGCTGGTGAA
AGTAAAAGATGCTGAAGATCAGTTGGGTGCACGAGTGGGTTACATCGAACTGGATCTCAACAGCGGTAAG
ATCCTTGAGAGTTTTCGCCCCGAAGAACGTTTTCCAATGATGAGCACTTTTAAAGTTCTGCTATGTGGCG
CGGTATTATCCCGTATTGACGCCGGGCAAGAGCAACTCGGTCGCCGCATACACTATTCTCAGAATGACTT
GGTTGAGTACTCA
